Addgene plasmid #144058: TFORF2651
Purpose: Lentiviral vector for overexpressing transcription factor ORFs with unique 24-bp barcodes. Barcodes facilitate identification of transcription factors in pooled screens.
Depositing lab: Feng Zhang. Depositing organization: Broad Institute. Publication: A transcription factor atlas of directed differentiation. Joung J, Ma S, Tay T, Geiger-Schuller KR, Kirchgatterer PC, Verdine VK, Guo B, Arias-Garcia MA, Allen WE, Singh A, Kuksenko O, Abudayyeh OO, Gootenberg JS, Fu Z, Macrae RK, Buenrostro JD, Regev A, Zhang F. Cell. 2023 Jan 5;186(1):209-229.e26. doi: 10.1016/j.cell.2022.11.026. PubMed 36608654.
Backbone
  Vector backbone: pLX_TRC317
  Backbone manufacturer: Broad Institute Genetic Perturbation Platform
  Backbone size w/o insert (bp): 8264
  Vector type: Mammalian Expression, Lentiviral
  Selectable markers: Puromycin
Growth in bacteria
  Bacterial resistance: Ampicillin, 100 μg/mL
  Growth temperature: 37°C
  Growth strain: NEB Stable
  Copy number: High Copy
Gene/Insert
  Gene/Insert name: TERB1
  Species: H. sapiens (human)
  Insert size (bp): 2285
  Entrez Gene: TERB1 (a.k.a. CCDC79)
  Promoter: EF1a
  Cloning method: Unknown
  Sequencing primers: 5′ GGGTGGAGACTGAAGTTAGGCCAG; 3′ CACATAGCGTAAAAGGAGCAACATAG
Terms and licenses: Academic/Nonprofit Terms; Industry Terms: Not Available to Industry
Depositor comments: XM_011523008,XM_011523005,XM_011523009,XM_011523006,XM_011523007,XM_011523004,NM_001136505,ENST00000558713,ENST00000433154 . The transcription factor ORF portion of this plasmid was synthesized by Genewiz. Please test multiple small colonies in case of plasmid recombination. To make this collection available in a timely manner, a portion of this collection was not fully sequenced by Addgene. If an Addgene verified full plasmid sequence is not available, please contact us prior to placing an order to request the full sequence.
How to cite: TFORF2651 was a gift from Feng Zhang (Addgene plasmid # 144058 ; http://n2t.net/addgene:144058 ; RRID:Addgene_144058)
