[The description below was written by a language model from this plasmid's Addgene catalogue record and pLannotate feature annotations shown in this document.]
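Description:
TFORF2651 is a lentiviral mammalian expression plasmid built on the pLX_TRC317 backbone and belongs to a barcoded collection of transcription factor open reading frames. Its insert is human TERB1 (also known as CCDC79), a synthesized ORF placed directly downstream of the strong constitutive EF-1α promoter and followed by a WPRE, which enhances transcript stability and expression. According to the record, each clone in the collection carries a unique 24-bp barcode so that the ORF can be identified in pooled screens. The barcode itself is not annotated in the feature table, although a short stretch between the ORF and the WPRE is scored as a U6 promoter fragment, and its role is not stated.

The viral portion has a third-generation, self-inactivating layout. An RSV promoter drives a truncated HIV-1 5' LTR, followed by the Ψ packaging signal with a partial gag sequence, the RRE for Rev-dependent nuclear export, and a cPPT/CTS. The cassette is closed by a ΔU3 3' LTR with an SV40 polyadenylation signal beyond it. Upstream of the EF-1α cassette, an SV40 early promoter/origin region drives a puromycin N-acetyltransferase gene, which allows selection of transduced cells.

In bacteria the plasmid is maintained through a high-copy ColE1/pUC-type origin and ampicillin resistance. An f1 origin and remnants of lac, T7 and T3 elements are carried over from the parent cloning vector. The depositor warns of possible recombination, as is common for LTR-containing plasmids. The construct is intended for producing lentivirus to overexpress TERB1, alone or in pooled overexpression screens such as directed-differentiation studies.
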