Features (pLannotate 1.2.2; 31 found; start..end, strand, type, name):
      5..231     +  promoter       RSV promoter: Rous sarcoma virus enhancer/promoter
    232..412     +  LTR            5' LTR (truncated): truncated 5' long terminal repeat (LTR) from HIV-1
    459..584     +  misc_feature   HIV-1 Ψ: packaging signal of human immunodeficiency virus type 1
    568..931     +  CDS            HIV-1 gag (fragment): gag protein from human immunodeficiency virus 1; gag
   1077..1310    +  misc_feature   RRE: The Rev response element (RRE) of HIV-1 allows for Rev-dependent mRNA export from the nucleus to the cytoplasm.
   1687..1713    +  CDS            Rev (fragment): human immunodeficiency virus 1 (HIV-1) Rev protein; rev; enhances nuclear export of unspliced and incompletely spliced viral mRNAs
   1720..1743    +  promoter       SV40 promoter (fragment): SV40 early promoter
   1744..1815    +  promoter       SV40 promoter (fragment): SV40 enhancer and early promoter
   1839..1974    +  rep_origin     SV40 ori: SV40 origin of replication
   2020..2616    +  CDS            PuroR (fragment): puromycin N-acetyltransferase; pac from Streptomyces; confers resistance to puromycin
   2665..2782    +  misc_feature   cPPT/CTS: central polypurine tract and central termination sequence of HIV-1
   2847..2913    +  CDS            small t antigen (fragment): SV40 (simian virus 40) small t antigen
   2920..4098    +  promoter       EF-1α promoter: strong constitutive promoter for human elongation factor EF-1α
   4115..6295    +  CDS            TERB1: TERB1_HUMAN - Also known as CCDC79 From Homo sapiens (Human).
   6311..6364    +  promoter       U6 promoter (fragment): RNA polymerase III promoter for human U6 snRNA
   6406..6994    +  misc_feature   WPRE: woodchuck hepatitis virus posttranscriptional regulatory element
   7045..7064    +  misc_feature   cPPT/CTS (fragment): central polypurine tract and central termination sequence of HIV-1
   7066..7299    +  LTR            3' LTR (ΔU3): self-inactivating 3' long terminal repeat (LTR) from HIV-1
   7377..7498    +  polyA_signal   SV40 poly(A) signal: SV40 polyadenylation signal
   7538..7673    +  rep_origin     SV40 ori: SV40 origin of replication
   7694..7712    -  promoter       T7 promoter: promoter for bacteriophage T7 RNA polymerase
   7720..7875    +  CDS            lacZα (fragment): LacZα fragment of β-galactosidase; lacZ fragment
   7880..8308    +  rep_origin     f1 ori (sequence partly withheld): f1 bacteriophage origin of replication; arrow indicates direction of (+) strand synthesis
   8361..8465    +  promoter       AmpR promoter: bla
   8466..9326    +  CDS            AmpR: β-lactamase; bla; confers resistance to ampicillin, carbenicillin, and related antibiotics
   9497..10085   +  rep_origin     ori: high-copy-number ColE1/pMB1/pBR322/pUC origin of replication
  10268..10360   +  CDS            lacI (fragment): lac repressor; lacI; The lac repressor binds to the lac operator to inhibit transcription in E. coli. This inhibition can be relieved by adding lactose or isopropyl-β-D-thiogalactopyranoside (IPTG).
  10373..10394   +  protein_bind   CAP binding site: CAP binding activates transcription in the presence of cAMP. E. coli catabolite activator protein
  10409..10439   +  promoter       lac promoter: promoter for the E. coli lac operon
  10447..10463   +  protein_bind   lac operator: The lac repressor binds to the lac operator to inhibit transcription in E. coli. This inhibition can be relieved by adding lactose or isopropyl-β-D-thiogalactopyranoside (IPTG). lac repressor encoded by lacI
  10508..10526   +  promoter       T3 promoter: promoter for bacteriophage T3 RNA polymerase
>Addgene plasmid #144058 | TFORF2651 | addgene full sequence | sequence record 400556 | Addgene NGS Result
TTAATGTAGTCTTATGCAATACTCTTGTAGTCTTGCAACATGGTAACGATGAGTTAGCAACATGCCTTAC
AAGGAGAGAAAAAGCACCGTGCATGCCGATTGGTGGAAGTAAGGTGGTACGATCGTGCCTTATTAGGAAG
GCAACAGACGGGTCTGACATGGATTGGACGAACCACTGAATTGCCGCATTGCAGAGATATTGTATTTAAG
TGCCTAGCTCGATACATAAACGGGTCTCTCTGGTTAGACCAGATCTGAGCCTGGGAGCTCTCTGGCTAAC
TAGGGAACCCACTGCTTAAGCCTCAATAAAGCTTGCCTTGAGTGCTTCAAGTAGTGTGTGCCCGTCTGTT
GTGTGACTCTGGTAACTAGAGATCCCTCAGACCCTTTTAGTCAGTGTGGAAAATCTCTAGCAGTGGCGCC
CGAACAGGGACTTGAAAGCGAAAGGGAAACCAGAGGAGCTCTCTCGACGCAGGACTCGGCTTGCTGAAGC
GCGCACGGCAAGAGGCGAGGGGCGGCGACTGGTGAGTACGCCAAAAATTTTGACTAGCGGAGGCTAGAAG
GAGAGAGATGGGTGCGAGAGCGTCAGTATTAAGCGGGGGAGAATTAGATCGCGATGGGAAAAAATTCGGT
TAAGGCCAGGGGGAAAGAAAAAATATAAATTAAAACATATAGTATGGGCAAGCAGGGAGCTAGAACGATT
CGCAGTTAATCCTGGCCTGTTAGAAACATCAGAAGGCTGTAGACAAATACTGGGACAGCTACAACCATCC
CTTCAGACAGGATCAGAAGAACTTAGATCATTATATAATACAGTAGCAACCCTCTATTGTGTGCATCAAA
GGATAGAGATAAAAGACACCAAGGAAGCTTTAGACAAGATAGAGGAAGAGCAAAACAAAAGTAAGACCAC
CGCACAGCAAGCGGCCGCTGATCTTCAGACCTGGAGGAGGAGATATGAGGGACAATTGGAGAAGTGAATT
ATATAAATATAAAGTAGTAAAAATTGAACCATTAGGAGTAGCACCCACCAAGGCAAAGAGAAGAGTGGTG
CAGAGAGAAAAAAGAGCAGTGGGAATAGGAGCTTTGTTCCTTGGGTTCTTGGGAGCAGCAGGAAGCACTA
TGGGCGCAGCGTCAATGACGCTGACGGTACAGGCCAGACAATTATTGTCTGGTATAGTGCAGCAGCAGAA
CAATTTGCTGAGGGCTATTGAGGCGCAACAGCATCTGTTGCAACTCACAGTCTGGGGCATCAAGCAGCTC
CAGGCAAGAATCCTGGCTGTGGAAAGATACCTAAAGGATCAACAGCTCCTGGGGATTTGGGGTTGCTCTG
GAAAACTCATTTGCACCACTGCTGTGCCTTGGAATGCTAGTTGGAGTAATAAATCTCTGGAACAGATTTG
GAATCACACGACCTGGATGGAGTGGGACAGAGAAATTAACAATTACACAAGCTTAATACACTCCTTAATT
GAAGAATCGCAAAACCAGCAAGAAAAGAATGAACAAGAATTATTGGAATTAGATAAATGGGCAAGTTTGT
GGAATTGGTTTAACATAACAAATTGGCTGTGGTATATAAAATTATTCATAATGATAGTAGGAGGCTTGGT
AGGTTTAAGAATAGTTTTTGCTGTACTTTCTATAGTGAATAGAGTTAGGCAGGGATATTCACCATTATCG
TTTCAGACCCACCTCCCAACCCCGAGGGGACCCATGCATTGCATCTCAATTAGTCAGCAACCAGGTGTGG
AAAGTCCCCAGGCTCCCCAGCAGGCAGAAGTATGCAAAGCATGCGTCTCAATTAGTCAGCAACCATAGTC
CCGCCCCTAACTCCGCCCATCCCGCCCCTAACTCCGCCCAGTTCCGCCCATTCTCCGCCCCATGGCTGAC
TAATTTTTTTTATTTATGCAGAGGCCGAGGCCGCCTCGGCCTCTGAGCTATTCCAGAAGTAGTGAGGAGG
CTTTTTTGGAGGCCTAGGCTTTTGCAAAAAGCTTTCTAGAGGTACCACCGGAGCTTACCATGACCGAGTA
CAAGCCCACGGTGCGCCTCGCCACCCGCGACGACGTCCCCAGGGCCGTACGCACCCTCGCCGCCGCGTTC
GCCGACTACCCCGCCACGCGCCACACCGTCGATCCGGACCGCCACATCGAGCGGGTCACCGAGCTGCAAG
AACTCTTCCTCACGCGCGTCGGGCTCGACATCGGCAAGGTGTGGGTCGCGGACGACGGCGCCGCCGTGGC
GGTCTGGACCACGCCGGAGAGCGTCGAAGCGGGGGCGGTGTTCGCCGAGATCGGCCCGCGCATGGCCGAG
TTGAGCGGTTCCCGGCTGGCCGCGCAGCAACAGATGGAAGGCCTCCTGGCGCCGCACCGGCCCAAGGAGC
CCGCGTGGTTCCTGGCCACCGTCGGCGTCTCGCCCGACCACCAGGGCAAGGGTCTGGGCAGCGCCGTCGT
GCTCCCCGGAGTGGAGGCGGCCGAGCGCGCCGGGGTGCCCGCCTTCCTGGAGACCTCCGCGCCCCGCAAC
CTCCCCTTCTACGAGCGGCTCGGCTTCACCGTCACCGCCGACGTCGAGGTGCCCGAAGGACCGCGCACCT
GGTGCATGACCCGCAAGCCCGGTGCCAGTTAACGAATTCTAGATCTTGAGACAAATGGCAGTATTCATCC
ACAATTTTAAAAGAAAAGGGGGGATTGGGGGGTACAGTGCAGGGGAAAGAATAGTAGACATAATAGCAAC
AGACATACAAACTAAAGAATTACAAAAACAAATTACAAAAATTCAAAATTTTCGGGTTTATTACAGGGAC
AGCAGAGATCCACTTTGGCGCCGGCTCGAGGCCTGCAGGTGCAAAGATGGATAAAGTTTTAAACAGAGAG
GAATCTTTGCAGCTAATGGACCTTCTAGGTCTTGAAAGGAGTGGGAATTGGCTCCGGTGCCCGTCAGTGG
GCAGAGCGCACATCGCCCACAGTCCCCGAGAAGTTGGGGGGAGGGGTCGGCAATTGAACCGGTGCCTAGA
GAAGGTGGCGCGGGGTAAACTGGGAAAGTGATGTCGTGTACTGGCTCCGCCTTTTTCCCGAGGGTGGGGG
AGAACCGTATATAAGTGCAGTAGTCGCCGTGAACGTTCTTTTTCGCAACGGGTTTGCCGCCAGAACACAG
GTAAGTGCCGTGTGTGGTTCCCGCGGGCCTGGCCTCTTTACGGGTTATGGCCCTTGCGTGCCTTGAATTA
CTTCCACCTGGCTGCAGTACGTGATTCTTGATCCCGAGCTTCGGGTTGGAAGTGGGTGGGAGAGTTCGAG
GCCTTGCGCTTAAGGAGCCCCTTCGCCTCGTGCTTGAGTTGAGGCCTGGCCTGGGCGCTGGGGCCGCCGC
GTGCGAATCTGGTGGCACCTTCGCGCCTGTCTCGCTGCTTTCGATAAGTCTCTAGCCATTTAAAATTTTT
GATGACCTGCTGCGACGCTTTTTTTCTGGCAAGATAGTCTTGTAAATGCGGGCCAAGATCTGCACACTGG
TATTTCGGTTTTTGGGGCCGCGGGCGGCGACGGGGCCCGTGCGTCCCAGCGCACATGTTCGGCGAGGCGG
GGCCTGCGAGCGCGGCCACCGAGAATCGGACGGGGGTAGTCTCAAGCTGGCCGGCCTGCTCTGGTGCCTG
GCCTCGCGCCGCCGTGTATCGCCCCGCCCTGGGCGGCAAGGCTGGCCCGGTCGGCACCAGTTGCGTGAGC
GGAAAGATGGCCGCTTCCCGGCCCTGCTGCAGGGAGCTCAAAATGGAGGACGCGGCGCTCGGGAGAGCGG
GCGGGTGAGTCACCCACACAAAGGAAAAGGGCCTTTCCGTCCTCAGCCGTCGCTTCATGTGACTCCACGG
AGTACCGGGCGCCGTCCAGGCACCTCGATTAGTTCTCGAGCTTTTGGAGTACGTCGTCTTTAGGTTGGGG
GGAGGGGTTTTATGCGATGGAGTTTCCCCACACTGAGTGGGTGGAGACTGAAGTTAGGCCAGCTTGGCAC
TTGATGTAATTCTCCTTGGAATTTGCCCTTTTTGAGTTTGGATCTTGGTTCATTCTCAAGCCTCAGACAG
TGGTTCAAAGTTTTTTTCTTCCATTTCAGGTGTCGTGAGGCTAGCACCGCCACCATGGAAAGTGAAGACA
CAAAGAAAACACAAGAAATGAAGACTGACCTGAACTTATTATTGGAGTGTCTAAAGTATCAAATGGACAA
TGCTTTTTCACAAAAGGAAGCTTTGGTCACTATTCATTCAATTTGTCAACAAAACAGTAATGCAAGTGTT
TATTTTCGGGAAATTGGTGGTTTGATGTTTGTAAAAAATCTTGCAAAGTCAAGTGAACATAGCATGGTAA
AAGAAGCAGCCTTATATACATTAGGAGCTATTGCAGAGAAAAATGTTTACTGTCAGCAGACTTTGTGTAC
TTCAGAGTTGTTTGAAGACTTAACTTGGTTCTTATCTAATGATTCAAACATAAATTTGAAAAGAATGTCT
GTTTATGTTATTTTGGTTCTGGTTTCAAATAATAGGACCGGACAAACACTTGTGAGAGAAACAGGTTGTA
TTACAGTTCTGTCACGGTTATTCAGGACAGTTATTTCAAAACATGAGTTGGATTTGTCAGATAAAAATGT
TTTCCAGAGTTATCAGTTGTGGTCTTCAGTGTGTAGTACTCTGTGTGTCTGTGTCAACAATCCTCAAAAT
GATGAGAATCAAATGTTTTGCTGTTCCCTTTTTCCACATGCTAATGAATGGCTAAAAAATTGCACGACAC
CTGAGATAATTCGCCCTATTTGCTCATTTATTGGACTCACTCTTGCAAATAACACATATGTTCAGAAATA
CTTCGTATCTGTGGGCGGACTGGATGTATTGTCTCAAGTTCTCATGCAGCTGGAATCTGATTCACATGAG
ACTCTTTCCAGTGCTAAACTTGCAGTGGTTGTGACGAAGACTGTGGATGCATGCATTGCTGATAATCCTA
CTTTTGGGATAGTACTCTCCAAGTACCACATTGTTTCTAAACTTCTGGCATTACTGCTTCATGAAAGTCT
GGATTCAGGAGAAAAATTTAGCATCATGCTTACTCTTGGTCATTGCACAGAGGATTGTGAGGAAAATCAG
TATGACCTTTTTAAAAACAATGGGCTTCCACTCATGATTCAAGCCTTAACTGAATCGCAGAATGAGGAAC
TGAACAAAGCTGCCACATTTGTGCTTCACAACTGCAAAAAAATTACTGAGAAATTATCTCTAAGTCTAGG
AGAATATCCTTTTGATGAAAATGAAACACAGCAATTAAAGGACATAAGTGTGAAGGAGAATAATCTTGAA
GAGCACTGGAGGAAAGCAAAGGAAATTCTACACAGAATAGAACAGCTTGAAAGAGAAGGAAATGAGGAAG
AAATACAAAGAGAAAACTATCAGGATAATATTTCATCTATGAACATAAGTATTCAGAATACATGGAAACA
TCTCCATGCAGATCGGATTGGTCGAGGTAGCAAAGCAGAAGATGAGGATAAAAGCCATTCTAGACAGTTA
CAGAGTTATAAGTCCCATGGAGTCATGTCTAAAGCATGTACAAATGATGACCAAATGAAGACACCGTTAA
AGAGCGCAAATCCAGTCCATGCTTGTTACAGGGAGAGTGAGCAAAATAAGACTTTATATAAAGCCAAGTC
AAGCTGCAATCAAAACTTACATGAAGAAACTACTTTTGAAAAGAATTTTGTTTCTCAATCAAGTGACCAT
GTTTTTAAACACCCAGTTCACATTGCCAAAAATATAAAGCAGCAGTTACCAGTAACAGATCCATTTACAT
TATGTTCAGATATAATAAATAAAGAAGTAGTCAGTTTTCTAGCAACTCCCAGTTGTTCCGAAATGTTGAC
GTATAGGTGCTCAGGTTGCATAGCAGTAGAAAAATCCCTGAATAGCCGAAACTTTAGCAAGCTCTTGCAC
TCTTGCCCATACCAATGTGATCGTCACAAAGTCATTGTGGAAGCTGAAGACAGATATAAAAGTGAACTAA
GGAAATCACTTATCTGTAACAAAAAAATTCTGCTGACCCCACGTAGAAGACAACGACTCAGTAATGAATC
TACTACCCCTGGAGGAATAAAAAAAAGAAGAATTCGCAAAAACTTTACTGAAGAAGAAGTAAATTACCTT
TTCAATGGAGTTAAGAAAATGGGAAATCACTGGAATTCAATTTTGTGGTCTTTCCCCTTTCAGCAAGGAC
GGAAGGCTGTGGACCTTGCTCACAAATACCACAAGCTGACCAAACACCCCACGTGTGCAGCTTCTTAGTA
ATGAACTAGTCCGTAACTTGAAAGTATTTCGATTTCTTGGCTTTATATATCTTGTGGAAAGGACGAGCAC
CAAATCCGTGACAGGAGGGTACGCGTTAAGTCGACAATCAACCTCTGGATTACAAAATTTGTGAAAGATT
GACTGGTATTCTTAACTATGTTGCTCCTTTTACGCTATGTGGATACGCTGCTTTAATGCCTTTGTATCAT
GCTATTGCTTCCCGTATGGCTTTCATTTTCTCCTCCTTGTATAAATCCTGGTTGCTGTCTCTTTATGAGG
AGTTGTGGCCCGTTGTCAGGCAACGTGGCGTGGTGTGCACTGTGTTTGCTGACGCAACCCCCACTGGTTG
GGGCATTGCCACCACCTGTCAGCTCCTTTCCGGGACTTTCGCTTTCCCCCTCCCTATTGCCACGGCGGAA
CTCATCGCCGCCTGCCTTGCCCGCTGCTGGACAGGGGCTCGGCTGTTGGGCACTGACAATTCCGTGGTGT
TGTCGGGGAAATCATCGTCCTTTCCTTGGCTGCTCGCCTGTGTTGCCACCTGGATTCTGCGCGGGACGTC
CTTCTGCTACGTCCCTTCGGCCCTCAATCCAGCGGACCTTCCTTCCCGCGGCCTGCTGCCGGCTCTGCGG
CCTCTTCCGCGTCTTCGCCTTCGCCCTCAGACGAGTCGGATCTCCCTTTGGGCCGCCTCCCCGCGTCGAC
TTTAAGACCAATGACTTACAAGGCAGCTGTAGATCTTAGCCACTTTTTAAAAGAAAAGGGGGGACTGGAA
GGGCTAATTCACTCCCAACGAAGACAAGATCTGCTTTTTGCTTGTACTGGGTCTCTCTGGTTAGACCAGA
TCTGAGCCTGGGAGCTCTCTGGCTAACTAGGGAACCCACTGCTTAAGCCTCAATAAAGCTTGCCTTGAGT
GCTTCAAGTAGTGTGTGCCCGTCTGTTGTGTGACTCTGGTAACTAGAGATCCCTCAGACCCTTTTAGTCA
GTGTGGAAAATCTCTAGCAGTACGTATAGTAGTTCATGTCATCTTATTATTCAGTATTTATAACTTGCAA
AGAAATGAATATCAGAGAGTGAGAGGAACTTGTTTATTGCAGCTTATAATGGTTACAAATAAAGCAATAG
CATCACAAATTTCACAAATAAAGCATTTTTTTCACTGCATTCTAGTTGTGGTTTGTCCAAACTCATCAAT
GTATCTTATCATGTCTGGCTCTAGCTATCCCGCCCCTAACTCCGCCCATCCCGCCCCTAACTCCGCCCAG
TTCCGCCCATTCTCCGCCCCATGGCTGACTAATTTTTTTTATTTATGCAGAGGCCGAGGCCGCCTCGGCC
TCTGAGCTATTCCAGAAGTAGTGAGGAGGCTTTTTTGGAGGCCTAGGGACGTACCCAATTCGCCCTATAG
TGAGTCGTATTACGCGCGCTCACTGGCCGTCGTTTTACAACGTCGTGACTGGGAAAACCCTGGCGTTACC
CAACTTAATCGCCTTGCAGCACATCCCCCTTTCGCCAGCTGGCGTAATAGCGAAGAGGCCCGCACCGATC
GCCCTTCCCAACAGTTGCGCAGCCTGAATGGCGAATGGG
[124 nt withheld, positions 7880-8003]
C
[91 nt withheld, positions 8005-8095]
A
[49 nt withheld, positions 8097-8145]
CCTTTGACGTTGGAGTCCACGTTCTTT
[37 nt withheld, positions 8173-8209]
ACCCTATCTCGGTCTATTCTTTTGATTTATAAGGGATTTTGCCGATTTCGGCCTATTGGTTAAAAAATGA
GCTGATTTAACAAAAATTTAACGCGAATTTTAACAAAATATTAACGCTTACAATTTAGGTGGCACTTTTC
GGGGAAATGTGCGCGGAACCCCTATTTGTTTATTTTTCTAAATACATTCAAATATGTATCCGCTCATGAG
ACAATAACCCTGATAAATGCTTCAATAATATTGAAAAAGGAAGAGTATGAGTATTCAACATTTCCGTGTC
GCCCTTATTCCCTTTTTTGCGGCATTTTGCCTTCCTGTTTTTGCTCACCCAGAAACGCTGGTGAAAGTAA
AAGATGCTGAAGATCAGTTGGGTGCACGAGTGGGTTACATCGAACTGGATCTCAACAGCGGTAAGATCCT
TGAGAGTTTTCGCCCCGAAGAACGTTTTCCAATGATGAGCACTTTTAAAGTTCTGCTATGTGGCGCGGTA
TTATCCCGTATTGACGCCGGGCAAGAGCAACTCGGTCGCCGCATACACTATTCTCAGAATGACTTGGTTG
AGTACTCACCAGTCACAGAAAAGCATCTTACGGATGGCATGACAGTAAGAGAATTATGCAGTGCTGCCAT
AACCATGAGTGATAACACTGCGGCCAACTTACTTCTGACAACGATCGGAGGACCGAAGGAGCTAACCGCT
TTTTTGCACAACATGGGGGATCATGTAACTCGCCTTGATCGTTGGGAACCGGAGCTGAATGAAGCCATAC
CAAACGACGAGCGTGACACCACGATGCCTGTAGCAATGGCAACAACGTTGCGCAAACTATTAACTGGCGA
ACTACTTACTCTAGCTTCCCGGCAACAATTAATAGACTGGATGGAGGCGGATAAAGTTGCAGGACCACTT
CTGCGCTCGGCCCTTCCGGCTGGCTGGTTTATTGCTGATAAATCTGGAGCCGGTGAGCGTGGGTCTCGCG
GTATCATTGCAGCACTGGGGCCAGATGGTAAGCCCTCCCGTATCGTAGTTATCTACACGACGGGGAGTCA
GGCAACTATGGATGAACGAAATAGACAGATCGCTGAGATAGGTGCCTCACTGATTAAGCATTGGTAACTG
TCAGACCAAGTTTACTCATATATACTTTAGATTGATTTAAAACTTCATTTTTAATTTAAAAGGATCTAGG
TGAAGATCCTTTTTGATAATCTCATGACCAAAATCCCTTAACGTGAGTTTTCGTTCCACTGAGCGTCAGA
CCCCGTAGAAAAGATCAAAGGATCTTCTTGAGATCCTTTTTTTCTGCGCGTAATCTGCTGCTTGCAAACA
AAAAAACCACCGCTACCAGCGGTGGTTTGTTTGCCGGATCAAGAGCTACCAACTCTTTTTCCGAAGGTAA
CTGGCTTCAGCAGAGCGCAGATACCAAATACTGTTCTTCTAGTGTAGCCGTAGTTAGGCCACCACTTCAA
GAACTCTGTAGCACCGCCTACATACCTCGCTCTGCTAATCCTGTTACCAGTGGCTGCTGCCAGTGGCGAT
AAGTCGTGTCTTACCGGGTTGGACTCAAGACGATAGTTACCGGATAAGGCGCAGCGGTCGGGCTGAACGG
GGGGTTCGTGCACACAGCCCAGCTTGGAGCGAACGACCTACACCGAACTGAGATACCTACAGCGTGAGCT
ATGAGAAAGCGCCACGCTTCCCGAAGGGAGAAAGGCGGACAGGTATCCGGTAAGCGGCAGGGTCGGAACA
GGAGAGCGCACGAGGGAGCTTCCAGGGGGAAACGCCTGGTATCTTTATAGTCCTGTCGGGTTTCGCCACC
TCTGACTTGAGCGTCGATTTTTGTGATGCTCGTCAGGGGGGCGGAGCCTATGGAAAAACGCCAGCAACGC
GGCCTTTTTACGGTTCCTGGCCTTTTGCTGGCCTTTTGCTCACATGTTCTTTCCTGCGTTATCCCCTGAT
TCTGTGGATAACCGTATTACCGCCTTTGAGTGAGCTGATACCGCTCGCCGCAGCCGAACGACCGAGCGCA
GCGAGTCAGTGAGCGAGGAAGCGGAAGAGCGCCCAATACGCAAACCGCCTCTCCCCGCGCGTTGGCCGAT
TCATTAATGCAGCTGGCACGACAGGTTTCCCGACTGGAAAGCGGGCAGTGAGCGCAACGCAATTAATGTG
AGTTAGCTCACTCATTAGGCACCCCAGGCTTTACACTTTATGCTTCCGGCTCGTATGTTGTGTGGAATTG
TGAGCGGATAACAATTTCACACAGGAAACAGCTATGACCATGATTACGCCAAGCGCGCAATTAACCCTCA
CTAAAGGGAACAAAAGCTGGAGCTGCAAGC
