>Addgene plasmid #144058 | TFORF2651 | depositor partial sequence | sequence record 284298 | Insert
ACCGCCACCATGGAAAGTGAAGACACAAAGAAAACACAAGAAATGAAGACTGACCTGAACTTATTATTGG
AGTGTCTAAAGTATCAAATGGACAATGCTTTTTCACAAAAGGAAGCTTTGGTCACTATTCATTCAATTTG
TCAACAAAACAGTAATGCAAGTGTTTATTTTCGGGAAATTGGTGGTTTGATGTTTGTAAAAAATCTTGCA
AAGTCAAGTGAACATAGCATGGTAAAAGAAGCAGCCTTATATACATTAGGAGCTATTGCAGAGAAAAATG
TTTACTGTCAGCAGACTTTGTGTACTTCAGAGTTGTTTGAAGACTTAACTTGGTTCTTATCTAATGATTC
AAACATAAATTTGAAAAGAATGTCTGTTTATGTTATTTTGGTTCTGGTTTCAAATAATAGGACCGGACAA
ACACTTGTGAGAGAAACAGGTTGTATTACAGTTCTGTCACGGTTATTCAGGACAGTTATTTCAAAACATG
AGTTGGATTTGTCAGATAAAAATGTTTTCCAGAGTTATCAGTTGTGGTCTTCAGTGTGTAGTACTCTGTG
TGTCTGTGTCAACAATCCTCAAAATGATGAGAATCAAATGTTTTGCTGTTCCCTTTTTCCACATGCTAAT
GAATGGCTAAAAAATTGCACGACACCTGAGATAATTCGCCCTATTTGCTCATTTATTGGACTCACTCTTG
CAAATAACACATATGTTCAGAAATACTTCGTATCTGTGGGCGGACTGGATGTATTGTCTCAAGTTCTCAT
GCAGCTGGAATCTGATTCACATGAGACTCTTTCCAGTGCTAAACTTGCAGTGGTTGTGACGAAGACTGTG
GATGCATGCATTGCTGATAATCCTACTTTTGGGATAGTACTCTCCAAGTACCACATTGTTTCTAAACTTC
TGGCATTACTGCTTCATGAAAGTCTGGATTCAGGAGAAAAATTTAGCATCATGCTTACTCTTGGTCATTG
CACAGAGGATTGTGAGGAAAATCAGTATGACCTTTTTAAAAACAATGGGCTTCCACTCATGATTCAAGCC
TTAACTGAATCGCAGAATGAGGAACTGAACAAAGCTGCCACATTTGTGCTTCACAACTGCAAAAAAATTA
CTGAGAAATTATCTCTAAGTCTAGGAGAATATCCTTTTGATGAAAATGAAACACAGCAATTAAAGGACAT
AAGTGTGAAGGAGAATAATCTTGAAGAGCACTGGAGGAAAGCAAAGGAAATTCTACACAGAATAGAACAG
CTTGAAAGAGAAGGAAATGAGGAAGAAATACAAAGAGAAAACTATCAGGATAATATTTCATCTATGAACA
TAAGTATTCAGAATACATGGAAACATCTCCATGCAGATCGGATTGGTCGAGGTAGCAAAGCAGAAGATGA
GGATAAAAGCCATTCTAGACAGTTACAGAGTTATAAGTCCCATGGAGTCATGTCTAAAGCATGTACAAAT
GATGACCAAATGAAGACACCGTTAAAGAGCGCAAATCCAGTCCATGCTTGTTACAGGGAGAGTGAGCAAA
ATAAGACTTTATATAAAGCCAAGTCAAGCTGCAATCAAAACTTACATGAAGAAACTACTTTTGAAAAGAA
TTTTGTTTCTCAATCAAGTGACCATGTTTTTAAACACCCAGTTCACATTGCCAAAAATATAAAGCAGCAG
TTACCAGTAACAGATCCATTTACATTATGTTCAGATATAATAAATAAAGAAGTAGTCAGTTTTCTAGCAA
CTCCCAGTTGTTCCGAAATGTTGACGTATAGGTGCTCAGGTTGCATAGCAGTAGAAAAATCCCTGAATAG
CCGAAACTTTAGCAAGCTCTTGCACTCTTGCCCATACCAATGTGATCGTCACAAAGTCATTGTGGAAGCT
GAAGACAGATATAAAAGTGAACTAAGGAAATCACTTATCTGTAACAAAAAAATTCTGCTGACCCCACGTA
GAAGACAACGACTCAGTAATGAATCTACTACCCCTGGAGGAATAAAAAAAAGAAGAATTCGCAAAAACTT
TACTGAAGAAGAAGTAAATTACCTTTTCAATGGAGTTAAGAAAATGGGAAATCACTGGAATTCAATTTTG
TGGTCTTTCCCCTTTCAGCAAGGACGGAAGGCTGTGGACCTTGCTCACAAATACCACAAGCTGACCAAAC
ACCCCACGTGTGCAGCTTCTTAGTAATGAACTAGTCCGTAACTTGAAAGTATTTCGATTTCTTGGCTTTA
TATATCTTGTGGAAAGGACGAGCACCAAATCCGTGACAGGAGGGT
