>Addgene plasmid #144058 | TFORF2651 | depositor partial sequence | sequence record 284299 | Barcode
GCACCAAATCCGTGACAGGAGGGT
